Addgene plasmid #230545: AiP1917 - pAAV-AiE2452m-minBG-SYFP2-WPRE3-BGHpA
Purpose: AiE2452m is an enhancer sequence, designed to drive AAV-mediated transgene expression in specific populations of brain cells
Depositing lab: Allen Institute for Brain Science & Bosiljka Tasic. Depositing organization: Allen Institute. Publication: A suite of enhancer AAVs and transgenic mouse lines for genetic access to cortical cell types. Ben-Simon Y, Hooper M, Narayan S, Daigle TL, Dwivedi D, Way SW, Oster A, Stafford DA, Mich JK, Taormina MJ, Martinez RA, Opitz-Araya X, Roth JR, Alexander JR, Allen S, Amster A, Arbuckle J, Ayala A, Baker PM, Bakken TE, Barcelli T, Barta S, Bendrick J, Bertagnolli D, Bielstein C, Bishwakarma P, Bowlus J, Boyer G, Brouner K, Casian B, Casper T, Chakka AB, Chakrabarty R, Chance RK, Chavan S, Clark M, Colbert K, Collman F, Daniel S, Departee M, DiValentin P, Donadio N, Dotson N, Egdorf T, Fliss T, Gabitto M, Garcia J, Gary A, Gasperini M, Gloe J, Goldy J, Gore BB, Graybuck L, Greisman N, Haeseleer F, Halterman C, Haradon Z, Hastings SD, Helback O, Ho W, Hockemeyer D, Huang C, Huff S, Hunker A, Johansen N, Jones D, Juneau Z, Kalmbach B, Kannan M, Khem S, Kussick E, Kutsal R, Larsen R, Lee C, Lee AY, Leibly M, Lenz GH, Li S, Liang E, Lusk N, Madigan Z, Malloy J, Malone J, McCue R, Melchor J, Mollenkopf T, Moosman S, Morin E, Newman D, Ng L, Ngo K, Omstead V, Otto S, Oyama A, Pena N, Pham T, Phillips E, Pom CA, Potekhina L, Ransford S, Ray PL, Rette D, Reynoldson C, Rimorin C, Rocha D, Ruiz A, Sanchez REA, Sawyer L, Sedeno-Cortes A, Sevigny JP, Shapovalova N, Shepard N, Shulga L, Sigler AR, Siverts L, Soliman S, Somasundaram S, Staats B, Stewart K, Szelenyi E, Tieu M, Trader C, Tran A, van Velthoven CTJ, Walker M, Wang Y, Weed N, Wirthlin M, Wood T, Wynalda B, Yao Z, Zhou T, Ariza J, Dee N, Reding M, Ronellenfitch K, Mufti S, Sunkin SM, Smith KA, Esposito L, Waters J, Thyagarajan B, Yao S, Lein ES, Zeng H, Levi BP, Ngai J, Ting JT, Tasic B. Cell. 2025 May 16:S0092-8674(25)00513-6. doi: 10.1016/j.cell.2025.05.002. PubMed 40403729.
Backbone
  Vector backbone: pAAV2
  Vector type: AAV
Growth in bacteria
  Bacterial resistance: Ampicillin, 100 μg/mL
  Growth temperature: 37°C
  Growth strain: NEB Stable
  Copy number: High Copy
Gene/Insert
  Gene/Insert name: SYFP2
  Species: Synthetic
  Promoter: minBG
  Cloning method: Gibson Cloning
Terms and licenses: Academic/Nonprofit Terms; Industry Terms: Not Available to Industry
How to cite: AiP1917 - pAAV-AiE2452m-minBG-SYFP2-WPRE3-BGHpA was a gift from Allen Institute for Brain Science & Bosiljka Tasic (Addgene plasmid # 230545 ; http://n2t.net/addgene:230545 ; RRID:Addgene_230545)
