[The description below was written by a language model from this plasmid's Addgene catalogue record and pLannotate feature annotations shown in this document.]
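Description:
AiP1917 - pAAV-AiE2452m-minBG-SYFP2-WPRE3-BGHpA is an adeno-associated virus transfer plasmid built on a pAAV2 backbone. It is used to package a recombinant AAV genome that reports the activity of a candidate brain enhancer. In bacteria it replicates from a high-copy ColE1/pUC-type origin and is selected with ampicillin through the β-lactamase gene and its native promoter. An f1 phage origin and small remnants of pBR322 bom and rop sequences are also present in the backbone. The annotated sequence is about 5 kb. AAV2 inverted terminal repeats flank the expression cassette and provide the cis signals for genome replication and encapsidation. The right ITR is annotated in full, but the left one is detected only as short fragments in this sequencing result, which may reflect the difficulty of reading and annotating these structured repeats.

Between the ITRs, the enhancer AiE2452m sits upstream of minBG, a minimal promoter (by its name, beta-globin) that gives little expression without an active enhancer. Neither element was recognised by the automated annotation, but they presumably occupy the unannotated stretch upstream of the reporter. Together they drive SYFP2, a rapidly maturing monomeric yellow fluorescent protein derived from Aequorea victoria. Downstream is WPRE3, a shortened woodchuck hepatitis virus posttranscriptional regulatory element that boosts transcript stability and expression; it appears in the table as two WPRE fragments. The bovine growth hormone polyadenylation signal follows it.

Fluorescence therefore marks the cells in which the enhancer is active. The record describes the enhancer as designed to drive AAV-mediated transgene expression in specific populations of brain cells, but it does not state which populations. The plasmid belongs to a larger enhancer AAV toolkit for genetic access to cortical cell types.
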