Features (pLannotate 1.2.2; 14 found; start..end, strand, type, name):
     12..39      +  repeat_region  AAV2 ITR (fragment): inverted terminal repeat of adeno-associated virus serotype 2 inverted
     68..95      +  repeat_region  AAV2 ITR (fragment): inverted terminal repeat of adeno-associated virus serotype 2 inverted
    990..1706    +  CDS            SYFP2: SYFP2 is a basic (constitutively fluorescent) yellow fluorescent protein published in 2006, derived from Aequorea victoria. It is reported to be a very rapidly-maturing monomer with moderate acid sensitivity.
   1746..1903    +  misc_feature   WPRE (fragment): woodchuck hepatitis virus posttranscriptional regulatory element
   1909..1989    +  misc_feature   WPRE (fragment): woodchuck hepatitis virus posttranscriptional regulatory element
   2006..2117    +  polyA_signal   bGH poly(A) signal: bovine growth hormone polyadenylation signal
   2235..2375    +  repeat_region  AAV2 ITR: inverted terminal repeat of adeno-associated virus serotype 2 inverted
   2380..2431    -  misc_feature   bom (fragment): basis of mobility region from pBR322
   2450..2905    +  rep_origin     f1 ori (sequence partly withheld): f1 bacteriophage origin of replication; arrow indicates direction of (+) strand synthesis
   2906..2955    -  misc_feature   bom (fragment): basis of mobility region from pBR322
   3057..3092    -  CDS            rop (fragment): Rop protein, which maintains plasmids at low copy number; rop
   3187..3291    +  promoter       AmpR promoter: bla
   3292..4152    +  CDS            AmpR: β-lactamase; bla; confers resistance to ampicillin, carbenicillin, and related antibiotics
   4323..4911    +  rep_origin     ori: high-copy-number ColE1/pMB1/pBR322/pUC origin of replication
>Addgene plasmid #230545 | AiP1917 - pAAV-AiE2452m-minBG-SYFP2-WPRE3-BGHpA | addgene full sequence | sequence record 461975 | Addgene NGS Result
CCTGCAGGCAGCTGCGCGCTCGCTCGCTCACTGAGGCCGCCCGGGCGTCGGGCGACCTTTGGTCGCCCGG
CCTCAGTGAGCGAGCGAGCGCGCAGAGAGGGAGTGGCCAACTCCATCACTAGGGGTTCCTGCGGCCGCAC
CCCCTCCTAAGGTGATCATACTGAAGCTTGGAGTTCAGTATATACATTTTGGAATGGCACTGAAACCATC
TGGCAACTAATTCTCTTTGTGAATTATTGGTGAGGGGTATTTTTAGTGCATTCCCCATGGCTTCATATAG
TAGTTTTGCCTTTTCCTCTAATATACACCTCTCTTTTCAGGTTTTAGTCCTAGGATAGAAAAGCATATTA
ACTCTTAAATTATCTGTTGTTACTATAAAAAGAGAAGAACAGTCTCTTCGGTTCTTGCAAAAGCAAAGAT
TGAAATGCCTGGCCACATTTTCATCAATGCTGGATAGAAGTACTAAGGTTGTATACAAATTATGTTTCTA
AGTTACAAACAAAACAATTTTATATTTAGAAATTTCCCACCTGCATTTATTTACTGTTCCTATTTAAAGA
AAAAAAAAACTTTAAATTGCTGAACATGGCAGAGAGGCAAGCCATGAAGAGAGCAGCTGGGTAATTATCA
GGGAACAATAGCCCCTTTCACATGGACCAGCTTCCTAGATTTAATAAAAGAATGAAACTTCAGTACGAGG
CCCATCTAGAAACAAACCATTAAGAACTAATATCATGCATATGATCCTTAACAGGTTGCATAGGTAATGA
TCAGAATCAAAAGAAATTTCTGCTTTAAATCATTTCTCATTAAGATTTTAAATTATGTTAGAAAATTACC
AATGATTGCTGCAGAATATGAGGAAGTTTTTTCATAAACCATATTTGCCGGAGCTCGGGCTGGGCATAAA
AGTCAGGGCAGAGCCATCTATTGCTTACATTTGCTTCTGGGATCCAGATCTTTCGAAGCTAGCGCTACCG
GTCGCCACCATGGTGAGCAAGGGCGAGGAGCTGTTCACCGGGGTGGTGCCCATCCTGGTCGAGCTGGACG
GCGACGTAAACGGCCACAAGTTCAGCGTGTCCGGCGAGGGCGAGGGCGATGCCACCTACGGCAAGCTGAC
CCTGAAGCTGATCTGCACCACCGGCAAGCTGCCCGTGCCCTGGCCCACCCTCGTGACCACCCTGGGCTAC
GGCGTGCAGTGCTTCGCCCGCTACCCCGACCACATGAAGCAGCACGACTTCTTCAAGTCCGCCATGCCCG
AAGGCTACGTCCAGGAGCGCACCATCTTCTTCAAGGACGACGGCAACTACAAGACCCGCGCCGAGGTGAA
GTTCGAGGGCGACACCCTGGTGAACCGCATCGAGCTGAAGGGCATCGACTTCAAGGAGGACGGCAACATC
CTGGGGCACAAGCTGGAGTACAACTACAACAGCCACAACGTCTATATCACCGCCGACAAGCAGAAGAACG
GCATCAAGGCCAACTTCAAGATCCGCCACAACATCGAGGACGGCGGCGTGCAGCTCGCCGACCACTACCA
GCAGAACACCCCCATCGGCGACGGCCCCGTGCTGCTGCCCGACAACCACTACCTGAGCTACCAGTCCAAG
CTGAGCAAAGACCCCAACGAGAAGCGCGATCACATGGTCCTGCTGGAGTTCGTGACCGCCGCCGGGATCA
CTCTCGGCATGGACGAGCTGTACAAGTAAGTCGACGGCGCGCCGCGGCCGCGAATTCGATATCATAATCA
ACCTCTGGATTACAAAATTTGTGAAAGATTGACTGGTATTCTTAACTATGTTGCTCCTTTTACGCTATGT
GGATACGCTGCTTTAATGCCTTTGTATCATGCTATTGCTTCCCGTATGGCTTTCATTTTCTCCTCCTTGT
ATAAATCCTGGTTAGTTCTTGCCACGGCGGAACTCATCGCCGCCTGCCTTGCCCGCTGCTGGACAGGGGC
TCGGCTGTTGGGCACTGACAATTCCGTGGCTCGAGAGATCTTCGACTGTGCCTTCTAGTTGCCAGCCATC
TGTTGTTTGCCCCTCCCCCGTGCCTTCCTTGACCCTGGAAGGTGCCACTCCCACTGTCCTTTCCTAATAA
AATGAGGAAATTGCATCGCATTGTCTGAGTAGGTGTCATTCTATTCTGGGGGGTGGGGTGGGGCAGGACA
GCAAGGGGGAGGATTGGGAAGACAATAGCAGGCATGAGATCTCACGTGCGGACCGAGCGGCCGCAGGAAC
CCCTAGTGATGGAGTTGGCCACTCCCTCTCTGCGCGCTCGCTCGCTCACTGAGGCCGGGCGACCAAAGGT
CGCCCGACGCCCGGGCTTTGCCCGGGCGGCCTCAGTGAGCGAGCGAGCGCGCAGCTGCCTGCAGGGGCGC
CTGATGCGGTATTTTCTCCTTACGCATCTGTGCGGTATTTCACACCGCATA
[95 nt withheld, positions 2432-2526]
T
[46 nt withheld, positions 2528-2573]
C
[141 nt withheld, positions 2575-2715]
CCTTTGACGTTGGAGTCCACGTTCTTT
[37 nt withheld, positions 2743-2779]
ACTCTATCTCGGGCTATTCTTTTGATTTATAAGGGATTTTGCCGATTTCGGTCTATTGGTTAAAAAATGA
GCTGATTTAACAAAAATTTAACGCGAATTTTAACAAAATATTAACGTTTACAATTTTATGGTGCACTCTC
AGTACAATCTGCTCTGATGCCGCATAGTTAAGCCAGCCCCGACACCCGCCAACACCCGCTGACGCGCCCT
GACGGGCTTGTCTGCTCCCGGCATCCGCTTACAGACAAGCTGTGACCGTCTCCGGGAGCTGCATGTGTCA
GAGGTTTTCACCGTCATCACCGAAACGCGCGAGACGAAAGGGCCTCGTGATACGCCTATTTTTATAGGTT
AATGTCATGATAATAATGGTTTCTTAGACGTCAGGTGGCACTTTTCGGGGAAATGTGCGCGGAACCCCTA
TTTGTTTATTTTTCTAAATACATTCAAATATGTATCCGCTCATGAGACAATAACCCTGATAAATGCTTCA
ATAATATTGAAAAAGGAAGAGTATGAGTATTCAACATTTCCGTGTCGCCCTTATTCCCTTTTTTGCGGCA
TTTTGCCTTCCTGTTTTTGCTCACCCAGAAACGCTGGTGAAAGTAAAAGATGCTGAAGATCAGTTGGGTG
CACGAGTGGGTTACATCGAACTGGATCTCAACAGCGGTAAGATCCTTGAGAGTTTTCGCCCCGAAGAACG
TTTTCCAATGATGAGCACTTTTAAAGTTCTGCTATGTGGCGCGGTATTATCCCGTATTGACGCCGGGCAA
GAGCAACTCGGTCGCCGCATACACTATTCTCAGAATGACTTGGTTGAGTACTCACCAGTCACAGAAAAGC
ATCTTACGGATGGCATGACAGTAAGAGAATTATGCAGTGCTGCCATAACCATGAGTGATAACACTGCGGC
CAACTTACTTCTGACAACGATCGGAGGACCGAAGGAGCTAACCGCTTTTTTGCACAACATGGGGGATCAT
GTAACTCGCCTTGATCGTTGGGAACCGGAGCTGAATGAAGCCATACCAAACGACGAGCGTGACACCACGA
TGCCTGTAGCAATGGCAACAACGTTGCGCAAACTATTAACTGGCGAACTACTTACTCTAGCTTCCCGGCA
ACAATTAATAGACTGGATGGAGGCGGATAAAGTTGCAGGACCACTTCTGCGCTCGGCCCTTCCGGCTGGC
TGGTTTATTGCTGATAAATCTGGAGCCGGTGAGCGTGGGTCTCGCGGTATCATTGCAGCACTGGGGCCAG
ATGGTAAGCCCTCCCGTATCGTAGTTATCTACACGACGGGGAGTCAGGCAACTATGGATGAACGAAATAG
ACAGATCGCTGAGATAGGTGCCTCACTGATTAAGCATTGGTAACTGTCAGACCAAGTTTACTCATATATA
CTTTAGATTGATTTAAAACTTCATTTTTAATTTAAAAGGATCTAGGTGAAGATCCTTTTTGATAATCTCA
TGACCAAAATCCCTTAACGTGAGTTTTCGTTCCACTGAGCGTCAGACCCCGTAGAAAAGATCAAAGGATC
TTCTTGAGATCCTTTTTTTCTGCGCGTAATCTGCTGCTTGCAAACAAAAAAACCACCGCTACCAGCGGTG
GTTTGTTTGCCGGATCAAGAGCTACCAACTCTTTTTCCGAAGGTAACTGGCTTCAGCAGAGCGCAGATAC
CAAATACTGTTCTTCTAGTGTAGCCGTAGTTAGGCCACCACTTCAAGAACTCTGTAGCACCGCCTACATA
CCTCGCTCTGCTAATCCTGTTACCAGTGGCTGCTGCCAGTGGCGATAAGTCGTGTCTTACCGGGTTGGAC
TCAAGACGATAGTTACCGGATAAGGCGCAGCGGTCGGGCTGAACGGGGGGTTCGTGCACACAGCCCAGCT
TGGAGCGAACGACCTACACCGAACTGAGATACCTACAGCGTGAGCTATGAGAAAGCGCCACGCTTCCCGA
AGGGAGAAAGGCGGACAGGTATCCGGTAAGCGGCAGGGTCGGAACAGGAGAGCGCACGAGGGAGCTTCCA
GGGGGAAACGCCTGGTATCTTTATAGTCCTGTCGGGTTTCGCCACCTCTGACTTGAGCGTCGATTTTTGT
GATGCTCGTCAGGGGGGCGGAGCCTATGGAAAAACGCCAGCAACGCGGCCTTTTTACGGTTCCTGGCCTT
TTGCTGGCCTTTTGCTCACATGT
